Addgene plasmid #147511: pT7-EGFP-C1-HsNot2-W507E_S
Purpose: Mammalian Expression of HsNot2-W507E
Depositing lab: Elisa Izaurralde. Depositing organization: Max Planck Institute for Developmental Biology. Publication: Structure and assembly of the NOT module of the human CCR4-NOT complex. Boland A, Chen Y, Raisch T, Jonas S, Kuzuoglu-Ozturk D, Wohlbold L, Weichenrieder O, Izaurralde E. Nat Struct Mol Biol. 2013 Nov;20(11):1289-97. doi: 10.1038/nsmb.2681. Epub 2013 Oct 13. PubMed 24121232.
Backbone
  Vector backbone: Unknown
  Vector type: Mammalian Expression
Growth in bacteria
  Bacterial resistance: Kanamycin, 50 μg/mL
  Growth temperature: 37°C
  Growth strain: DH5alpha
  Copy number: High Copy
Gene/Insert
  Gene/Insert name: HsNot2-W507E (alt name: CNOT2)
  Species: H. sapiens (human)
  Entrez Gene: CNOT2 (a.k.a. CDC36, HSPC131, IDNADFS, NOT2, NOT2H)
  Cloning method: Unknown
Terms and licenses: Academic/Nonprofit Terms; Industry Terms: Not Available to Industry
Depositor comments: ORF extracted from NCBI: NM_014515.5. Plasmids from this collection were made available to the research community and donated after the lab closed. Please note that the sequence provided by the depositing laboratory may be theoretical/predicted or based on Sanger sequencing results. There may be discrepancies between sequencing results obtained by Addgene and the depositor sequence. If an Addgene verified sequence is not available, please contact before placing your order to request that our lab fully sequence the plasmid.
How to cite: pT7-EGFP-C1-HsNot2-W507E_S was a gift from Elisa Izaurralde (Addgene plasmid # 147511 ; http://n2t.net/addgene:147511 ; RRID:Addgene_147511)
