[The description below was written by a language model from this plasmid's Addgene catalogue record and pLannotate feature annotations shown in this document.]
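Description:
pT7-EGFP-C1-HsNot2-W507E_S is a 6,384 nt mammalian expression plasmid encoding human CNOT2 (NOT2), a subunit of the CCR4-NOT deadenylase complex, carrying a W507E point substitution and fused at its N-terminus to EGFP. The catalogue entry lists the backbone as unknown, but the name and feature layout are consistent with an EGFP-C1-type vector to which a T7 promoter has been added. It is maintained at high copy in E. coli through a ColE1/pUC-type origin and selected with kanamycin. The same NeoR/KanR (Tn5 aminoglycoside phosphotransferase) gene sits behind tandem bacterial (bla) and SV40 early promoters and is followed by an HSV TK polyadenylation signal, so it can also support G418 selection in mammalian cells. An f1 origin is present as well.

The expression cassette is driven by the CMV immediate-early enhancer and promoter, followed by a T7 promoter placed just upstream of the EGFP coding sequence, which would additionally allow transcription by T7 RNA polymerase. EGFP is joined through a short remnant of the multiple cloning site to the CNOT2 open reading frame, which the depositor notes was taken from the NCBI reference transcript, and the unit ends with the SV40 poly(A) signal. Several short annotated fragments (HIV-1 LTR, large T antigen, ble, bGH poly(A)) are probably partial sequence matches within standard backbone regions rather than functional elements.

The stated purpose is mammalian expression of the HsNot2 W507E mutant. The associated publication concerns the structure and assembly of the NOT module of human CCR4-NOT, which suggests a structure-guided mutant for probing complex assembly, with the EGFP tag allowing detection. However, the record does not state the specific effect of the substitution. The depositor sequence may be theoretical or based only on Sanger sequencing.
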