Features (pLannotate 1.2.2; 18 found; start..end, strand, type, name):
     61..364     +  enhancer       CMV enhancer: human cytomegalovirus immediate early enhancer
    365..568     +  promoter       CMV promoter: human cytomegalovirus (CMV) immediate early promoter
    564..597     +  LTR            5' LTR (truncated) (fragment): truncated 5' long terminal repeat (LTR) from HIV-1
    613..631     +  promoter       T7 promoter: promoter for bacteriophage T7 RNA polymerase
    665..1381    +  CDS            EGFP: EGFP is a basic (constitutively fluorescent) green fluorescent protein published in 1996, derived from Aequorea victoria. It is reported to be a rapidly-maturing weak dimer with moderate acid sensitivity.
   1382..1411    +  misc_feature   MCS (fragment): multiple cloning site
   1412..3028    +  CDS            CNOT2: CNOT2_HUMAN - Also known as CDC36, NOT2. Experimental evidence at protein level: Swiss-Prot protein existence level 1. Component of the CCR4-NOT complex which is one of the major cellular mRNA deadenylases and is linked to various cellular processes including bulk mRNA degradation, miRNA-mediated repression, translational repression during translational initiation and general transcription regulation. Additional complex functions may be a consequence of its influence on mRNA expression. Required for the CCR4- NOT complex structural integrity. Can repress transcription and may link the CCR4-NOT
   3031..3053    +  misc_feature   MCS (fragment): multiple cloning site
   3065..3149    +  CDS            large T antigen (fragment): large T antigen from SV40 (simian virus 40)
   3172..3293    +  polyA_signal   SV40 poly(A) signal: SV40 polyadenylation signal
   3327..3755    -  rep_origin     f1 ori (sequence partly withheld): f1 bacteriophage origin of replication; arrow indicates direction of (+) strand synthesis
   3782..3886    +  promoter       AmpR promoter: bla
   3888..4245    +  promoter       SV40 promoter: SV40 enhancer and early promoter
   4280..5074    +  CDS            NeoR/KanR: aminoglycoside phosphotransferase from Tn5; aph(3')-II (or nptII); confers resistance to neomycin, kanamycin, and G418 (Geneticin®)
   5095..5247    +  CDS            ble (fragment): BLE_KLEPN - Experimental evidence at protein level: Swiss-Prot protein existence level 1. Binding protein with a strong affinity to the bleomycin family of antibiotics. Binds to CL990; an antimitotic-antibiotic compound. From Klebsiella pneumoniae.
   5306..5353    +  polyA_signal   HSV TK poly(A) signal: herpes simplex virus thymidine kinase polyadenylation signal (Cole and Stacy, 1985)
   5444..5460    -  polyA_signal   bGH poly(A) signal (fragment): bovine growth hormone polyadenylation signal
   5682..6270    +  rep_origin     ori: high-copy-number ColE1/pMB1/pBR322/pUC origin of replication
>Addgene plasmid #147511 | pT7-EGFP-C1-HsNot2-W507E_S | depositor full sequence | sequence record 289958 | Full Sequence
TAGTTATTAATAGTAATCAATTACGGGGTCATTAGTTCATAGCCCATATATGGAGTTCCGCGTTACATAA
CTTACGGTAAATGGCCCGCCTGGCTGACCGCCCAACGACCCCCGCCCATTGACGTCAATAATGACGTATG
TTCCCATAGTAACGCCAATAGGGACTTTCCATTGACGTCAATGGGTGGAGTATTTACGGTAAACTGCCCA
CTTGGCAGTACATCAAGTGTATCATATGCCAAGTACGCCCCCTATTGACGTCAATGACGGTAAATGGCCC
GCCTGGCATTATGCCCAGTACATGACCTTATGGGACTTTCCTACTTGGCAGTACATCTACGTATTAGTCA
TCGCTATTACCATGGTGATGCGGTTTTGGCAGTACATCAATGGGCGTGGATAGCGGTTTGACTCACGGGG
ATTTCCAAGTCTCCACCCCATTGACGTCAATGGGAGTTTGTTTTGGCACCAAAATCAACGGGACTTTCCA
AAATGTCGTAACAACTCCGCCCCATTGACGCAAATGGGCGGTAGGCGTGTACGGTGGGAGGTCTATATAA
GCAGAGCTCTCTGGCTAACTAGAGAACCCACTGCTTACTGGCTTATCGAAATTAATACGACTCACTATAG
GGAGACCCAAGCTCTAGCGCTACCGGTCGCCACCATGGTGAGCAAGGGCGAGGAGCTGTTCACCGGGGTG
GTGCCCATCCTGGTCGAGCTGGACGGCGACGTAAACGGCCACAAGTTCAGCGTGTCCGGCGAGGGCGAGG
GCGATGCCACCTACGGCAAGCTGACCCTGAAGTTCATCTGCACCACCGGCAAGCTGCCCGTGCCCTGGCC
CACCCTCGTGACCACCCTGACCTACGGCGTGCAGTGCTTCAGCCGCTACCCCGACCACATGAAGCAGCAC
GACTTCTTCAAGTCCGCCATGCCCGAAGGCTACGTCCAGGAGCGCACCATCTTCTTCAAGGACGACGGCA
ACTACAAGACCCGCGCCGAGGTGAAGTTCGAGGGCGACACCCTGGTGAACCGCATCGAGCTGAAGGGCAT
CGACTTCAAGGAGGACGGCAACATCCTGGGGCACAAGCTGGAGTACAACTACAACAGCCACAACGTCTAT
ATCATGGCCGACAAGCAGAAGAACGGCATCAAGGTGAACTTCAAGATCCGCCACAACATCGAGGACGGCA
GCGTGCAGCTCGCCGACCACTACCAGCAGAACACCCCCATCGGCGACGGCCCCGTGCTGCTGCCCGACAA
CCACTACCTGAGCACCCAGTCCGCCCTGAGCAAAGACCCCAACGAGAAGCGCGATCACATGGTCCTGCTG
GAGTTCGTGACCGCCGCCGGGATCACTCTCGGCATGGACGAGCTGTACAAGTCCGGACTCAGATCTCGAG
CTCAAGCTTCGGTGAGGACTGATGGACATACATTATCTGAGAAAAGAAACTACCAGGTGACAAACAGCAT
GTTTGGTGCTTCAAGAAAGAAGTTTGTAGAGGGGGTCGACAGTGACTACCATGACGAAAACATGTACTAC
AGCCAGTCTTCTATGTTTCCACATCGGTCAGAAAAAGATATGCTGGCATCACCATCTACATCAGGTCAGC
TGTCTCAGTTTGGGGCAAGTTTATACGGGCAACAAAGTGCACTAGGCCTTCCAATGAGGGGGATGAGCAA
CAATACCCCTCAGTTAAATCGCAGCTTATCACAAGGCACTCAGTTACCGAGCCACGTCACGCCAACAACA
GGGGTACCAACAATGTCACTTCACACGCCTCCATCTCCAAGCAGGGGTATTTTGCCTATGAATCCTAGGA
ATATGATGAACCACTCCCAGGTTGGTCAGGGCATTGGAATTCCTAGCAGGACAAATAGCATGAGCAGTTC
AGGGTTAGGTAGCCCCAACAGAAGCTCGCCAAGCATAATATGTATGCCAAAGCAGCAGCCTTCTCGACAG
CCTTTTACTGTGAACAGTATGTCTGGATTTGGAATGAACAGGAATCAGGCATTTGGAATGAATAACTCCT
TATCAAGTAACATTTTTAATGGAACAGACGGAAGTGAAAATGTGACAGGATTGGACCTTTCAGATTTCCC
AGCATTAGCAGACCGAAACAGGAGGGAAGGAAGTGGTAACCCAACTCCATTAATAAACCCCTTGGCTGGA
AGAGCTCCTTATGTTGGAATGGTAACAAAACCAGCAAATGAACAATCCCAGGACTTCTCAATACACAATG
AAGATTTTCCAGCATTACCAGGCTCCAGCTATAAAGATCCAACATCAAGTAATGATGACAGTAAATCTAA
TTTGAATACATCTGGCAAGACAACTTCAAGTACAGATGGACCCAAATTCCCTGGAGATAAAAGTTCAACA
ACACAAAATAATAACCAGCAGAAAAAAGGGATCCAGGTGTTACCTGATGGTCGGGTTACTAACATTCCTC
AAGGGATGGTGACGGACCAATTTGGAATGATTGGCCTGTTAACATTTATCAGGGCAGCAGAGACAGACCC
AGGAATGGTACATCTTGCATTAGGAAGTGACTTAACAACATTAGGCCTCAATCTGAACTCTCCTGAAAAT
CTCTACCCCAAATTTGCGTCACCCTGGGCATCTTCACCTTGTCGACCTCAAGACATAGACTTCCATGTTC
CATCTGAGTACTTAACGAACATTCACATTAGGGATAAGCTGGCTGCAATAAAACTTGGCCGATATGGTGA
AGACCTTCTCTTCTATCTCTATTACATGAATGGAGGAGACGTATTACAACTTTTAGCTGCAGTGGAGCTT
TTTAACCGTGATTGGAGATACCACAAAGAAGAACGAGTATGGATTACCAGGGCACCAGGCATGGAGCCAA
CAATGAAAACCAATACCTATGAGAGGGGAACATATTACTTCTTTGACTGTCTTAACGAGAGGAAAGTAGC
TAAGGAGTTCCATCTGGAATATGACAAATTAGAAGAACGGCCTCACCTGCCATCCACCTTCAACTACAAC
CCTGCTCAGCAAGCCTTCTAACCGCGGGCCCGGGATCCACCGGATCTAGATAACTGATCATAATCAGCCA
TACCACATTTGTAGAGGTTTTACTTGCTTTAAAAAACCTCCCACACCTCCCCCTGAACCTGAAACATAAA
ATGAATGCAATTGTTGTTGTTAACTTGTTTATTGCAGCTTATAATGGTTACAAATAAAGCAATAGCATCA
CAAATTTCACAAATAAAGCATTTTTTTCACTGCATTCTAGTTGTGGTTTGTCCAAACTCATCAATGTATC
TTAACGCGTAAATTGTAAGCGTTAATATTTTGTTAAAATTCGCGTTAAATTTTTGTTAAATCAGCTCATT
TTTTAACCAATAGGCCGAAATCGGCAAAATCCCTTATAAATCAAAAGAATAGACCGAGATAGGGT
[37 nt withheld, positions 3426-3462]
AAAGAACGTGGACTCCAACGTCAAAGG
[49 nt withheld, positions 3490-3538]
T
[91 nt withheld, positions 3540-3630]
G
[124 nt withheld, positions 3632-3755]
CAGGTGGCACTTTTCGGGGAAATGTGCGCGGAACCCCTATTTGTTTATTTTTCTAAATACATTCAAATAT
GTATCCGCTCATGAGACAATAACCCTGATAAATGCTTCAATAATATTGAAAAAGGAAGAGTCCTGAGGCG
GAAAGAACCAGCTGTGGAATGTGTGTCAGTTAGGGTGTGGAAAGTCCCCAGGCTCCCCAGCAGGCAGAAG
TATGCAAAGCATGCATCTCAATTAGTCAGCAACCAGGTGTGGAAAGTCCCCAGGCTCCCCAGCAGGCAGA
AGTATGCAAAGCATGCATCTCAATTAGTCAGCAACCATAGTCCCGCCCCTAACTCCGCCCATCCCGCCCC
TAACTCCGCCCAGTTCCGCCCATTCTCCGCCCCATGGCTGACTAATTTTTTTTATTTATGCAGAGGCCGA
GGCCGCCTCGGCCTCTGAGCTATTCCAGAAGTAGTGAGGAGGCTTTTTTGGAGGCCTAGGCTTTTGCAAA
GATCGATCAAGAGACAGGATGAGGATCGTTTCGCATGATTGAACAAGATGGATTGCACGCAGGTTCTCCG
GCCGCTTGGGTGGAGAGGCTATTCGGCTATGACTGGGCACAACAGACAATCGGCTGCTCTGATGCCGCCG
TGTTCCGGCTGTCAGCGCAGGGGCGCCCGGTTCTTTTTGTCAAGACCGACCTGTCCGGTGCCCTGAATGA
ACTGCAAGACGAGGCAGCGCGGCTATCGTGGCTGGCCACGACGGGCGTTCCTTGCGCAGCTGTGCTCGAC
GTTGTCACTGAAGCGGGAAGGGACTGGCTGCTATTGGGCGAAGTGCCGGGGCAGGATCTCCTGTCATCTC
ACCTTGCTCCTGCCGAGAAAGTATCCATCATGGCTGATGCAATGCGGCGGCTGCATACGCTTGATCCGGC
TACCTGCCCATTCGACCACCAAGCGAAACATCGCATCGAGCGAGCACGTACTCGGATGGAAGCCGGTCTT
GTCGATCAGGATGATCTGGACGAAGAGCATCAGGGGCTCGCGCCAGCCGAACTGTTCGCCAGGCTCAAGG
CGAGCATGCCCGACGGCGAGGATCTCGTCGTGACCCATGGCGATGCCTGCTTGCCGAATATCATGGTGGA
AAATGGCCGCTTTTCTGGATTCATCGACTGTGGCCGGCTGGGTGTGGCGGACCGCTATCAGGACATAGCG
TTGGCTACCCGTGATATTGCTGAAGAGCTTGGCGGCGAATGGGCTGACCGCTTCCTCGTGCTTTACGGTA
TCGCCGCTCCCGATTCGCAGCGCATCGCCTTCTATCGCCTTCTTGACGAGTTCTTCTGAGCGGGACTCTG
GGGTTCGAAATGACCGACCAAGCGACGCCCAACCTGCCATCACGAGATTTCGATTCCACCGCCGCCTTCT
ATGAAAGGTTGGGCTTCGGAATCGTTTTCCGGGACGCCGGCTGGATGATCCTCCAGCGCGGGGATCTCAT
GCTGGAGTTCTTCGCCCACCCTAGGGGGAGGCTAACTGAAACACGGAAGGAGACAATACCGGAAGGAACC
CGCGCTATGACGGCAATAAAAAGACAGAATAAAACGCACGGTGTTGGGTCGTTTGTTCATAAACGCGGGG
TTCGGTCCCAGGGCTGGCACTCTGTCGATACCCCACCGAGACCCCATTGGGGCCAATACGCCCGCGTTTC
TTCCTTTTCCCCACCCCACCCCCCAAGTTCGGGTGAAGGCCCAGGGCTCGCAGCCAACGTCGGGGCGGCA
GGCCCTGCCATAGCCTCAGGTTACTCATATATACTTTAGATTGATTTAAAACTTCATTTTTAATTTAAAA
GGATCTAGGTGAAGATCCTTTTTGATAATCTCATGACCAAAATCCCTTAACGTGAGTTTTCGTTCCACTG
AGCGTCAGACCCCGTAGAAAAGATCAAAGGATCTTCTTGAGATCCTTTTTTTCTGCGCGTAATCTGCTGC
TTGCAAACAAAAAAACCACCGCTACCAGCGGTGGTTTGTTTGCCGGATCAAGAGCTACCAACTCTTTTTC
CGAAGGTAACTGGCTTCAGCAGAGCGCAGATACCAAATACTGTCCTTCTAGTGTAGCCGTAGTTAGGCCA
CCACTTCAAGAACTCTGTAGCACCGCCTACATACCTCGCTCTGCTAATCCTGTTACCAGTGGCTGCTGCC
AGTGGCGATAAGTCGTGTCTTACCGGGTTGGACTCAAGACGATAGTTACCGGATAAGGCGCAGCGGTCGG
GCTGAACGGGGGGTTCGTGCACACAGCCCAGCTTGGAGCGAACGACCTACACCGAACTGAGATACCTACA
GCGTGAGCTATGAGAAAGCGCCACGCTTCCCGAAGGGAGAAAGGCGGACAGGTATCCGGTAAGCGGCAGG
GTCGGAACAGGAGAGCGCACGAGGGAGCTTCCAGGGGGAAACGCCTGGTATCTTTATAGTCCTGTCGGGT
TTCGCCACCTCTGACTTGAGCGTCGATTTTTGTGATGCTCGTCAGGGGGGCGGAGCCTATGGAAAAACGC
CAGCAACGCGGCCTTTTTACGGTTCCTGGCCTTTTGCTGGCCTTTTGCTCACATGTTCTTTCCTGCGTTA
TCCCCTGATTCTGTGGATAACCGTATTACCGCCATGCAT
